>Addgene plasmid #148962 | pT7-V5-SBP-C1-HsGIGYF1_1-671_AI | addgene full sequence | sequence record 358331 | Addgene NGS Result
TAGTTATTAATAGTAATCAATTACGGGGTCATTAGTTCATAGCCCATATATGGAGTTCCGCGTTACATAA
CTTACGGTAAATGGCCCGCCTGGCTGACCGCCCAACGACCCCCGCCCATTGACGTCAATAATGACGTATG
TTCCCATAGTAACGCCAATAGGGACTTTCCATTGACGTCAATGGGTGGAGTATTTACGGTAAACTGCCCA
CTTGGCAGTACATCAAGTGTATCATATGCCAAGTACGCCCCCTATTGACGTCAATGACGGTAAATGGCCC
GCCTGGCATTATGCCCAGTACATGACCTTATGGGACTTTCCTACTTGGCAGTACATCTACGTATTAGTCA
TCGCTATTACCATGGTGATGCGGTTTTGGCAGTACATCAATGGGCGTGGATAGCGGTTTGACTCACGGGG
ATTTCCAAGTCTCCACCCCATTGACGTCAATGGGAGTTTGTTTTGGCACCAAAATCAACGGGACTTTCCA
AAATGTCGTAACAACTCCGCCCCATTGACGCAAATGGGCGGTAGGCGTGTACGGTGGGAGGTCTATATAA
GCAGAGCTCTCTGGCTAACTAGAGAACCCACTGCTTACTGGCTTATCGAAATTAATACGACTCACTATAG
GGAGACCCAAGCTCTAGCGCTACCGGTCGCCACCATGGGTAAGCCTATCCCTAACCCTCTCCTCGGTCTC
GATTCTACGCCCGGAAGCGGTAGCGGTACGATGGACGAGAAGACCACCGGCTGGGGGGGCGGCCACGTGG
TGGAGGGCCTGGCCGGCGAGCTGGAGCAGCTGCGGGCCAGGCTGGAGCACCACCCTCAGGGCCAGCGGGA
GCCCAGATCTCGAGCTATGGCAGCAGAGACACTCAACTTTGGGCCTGAGTGGCTCAGGGCCCTGTCCGGG
GGCGGCAGCGTGGCCTCCCCACCCCCGTCCCCTGCCATGCCCAAATACAAGCTGGCTGACTACCGTTATG
GGCGAGAGGAAATGCTGGCTCTCTACGTCAAGGAGAACAAGGTCCCGGAAGAGCTGCAGGACAAGGAGTT
CGCCGCGGTGCTGCAGGACGAGCCACTGCAGCCCCTGGCTCTGGAGCCGCTGACTGAGGAGGAACAGAGA
AACTTCTCCCTGTCAGTGAACAGCGTGGCTGTGCTGAGGCTGATGGGGAAAGGGGCTGGCCCCCCCCTGG
CTGGCACCTCCCGAGGCAGGGGCAGCACGCGGAGCCGAGGCCGCGGCCGTGGTGACAGCTGCTTTTACCA
AAGAAGCATCGAAGAAGGCGATGGGGCCTTTGGACGAAGCCCCCGGGAAATCCAGCGCAGCCAGAGCTGG
GATGACAGAGGCGAGAGGCGGTTTGAGAAGTCAGCAAGGCGGGATGGAGCACGATGTGGCTTTGAGGAGG
GAGGGGCTGGCCCAAGGAAGGAGCACGCCCGCTCAGACAGCGAGAACTGGCGCTCCCTACGGGAGGAACA
GGAGGAGGAGGAGGAGGGCAGCTGGAGGCTCGGAGCAGGGCCCCGGCGAGACGGCGACCGCTGGCGCTCC
GCCAGCCCTGATGGTGGTCCCCGCTCTGCTGGCTGGCGGGAACATGGGGAACGGCGGCGCAAGTTTGAAT
TTGATTTGCGAGGGGATCGAGGAGGGTGTGGTGAAGAGGAGGGGCGGGGAGGGGGAGGCAGCTCTCACCT
GCGGCGGTGCCGAGCGCCTGAAGGCTTTGAGGAGGACAAGGATGGGCTCCCAGAGTGGTGCCTGGACGAT
GAGGATGAAGAAATGGGCACCTTTGATGCCTCTGGGGCCTTCTTGCCTCTCAAGAAGGGCCCCAAGGAGC
CCATTCCTGAGGAGCAGGAGCTGGACTTCCAAGGGTTGGAGGAGGAGGAGGAACCTTCCGAAGGGCTAGA
GGAGGAAGGGCCTGAGGCAGGTGGGAAAGAGCTGACCCCACTGCCTCCTCAGGAGGAGAAGTCCAGCTCC
CCATCCCCACTGCCCACCCTGGGCCCACTCTGGGGGACAAACGGGGATGGGGACGAAACTGCAGAGAAAG
AGCCCCCAGCGGCCGAAGATGATATTCGGGGGATCCAGCTGAGTCCCGGGGTGGGCTCCTCTGCTGGCCC
ACCCGGAGATCTGGAGGATGATGAAGGCTTGAAGCACCTGCAGCAGGAGGCGGAGAAGCTGGTGGCCTCC
CTGCAGGACAGCTCCTTGGAGGAGGAGCAGTTCACGGCTGCCATGCAGACCCAGGGCCTGCGCCACTCTG
CAGCCGCCACTGCCCTCCCGCTCAGCCATGGGGCTGCCCGGAAGTGGTTCTACAAGGACCCACAGGGCGA
GATCCAAGGCCCCTTCACGACACAGGAGATGGCAGAGTGGTTCCAGGCCGGCTACTTTTCCATGTCACTG
CTGGTGAAGCGGGGCTGCGATGAGGGCTTCCAGCCGCTGGGCGAGGTGATCAAGATGTGGGGCCGCGTGC
CCTTTGCCCCAGGGCCCTCACCTCCCCCACTGCTGGGAAACATGGACCAGGAGCGGCTGAAGAAGCAACA
GGAGCTGGCCGCGGCGGCCTTGTACCAGCAGCTGCAGCACCAGCAGTTTCTCCAGCTGGTCAGCAGCCGC
CAGCTCCCACAGTGCGCGCTCCGAGAAAAGGCAGCTCTGGGGGACCTGACACCGCCACCACCGCCGCCGC
CACAGCAGCAGCAGCAGCAGCTCACGGCATTCCTGCAGCAGCTCCAGGCGCTCAAACCCCCCAGAGGCGG
GGACCAGAACCTGCTCCCGACGATGAGCCGGTCCTTGTCGGTGCCAGATTCGGGCCGCCTCTGGGACGTA
CATACCTCAGCCTCATCACAGTCAGGTGGTGAGGCCAGTCTTTGGGACATACCAATTAACTCTTCGACTT
GAGAATTCTGCAGTCGACGGTACCGCGGGCCCGGGATCCACCGGATCTAGATAACTGATCATAATCAGCC
ATACCACATTTGTAGAGGTTTTACTTGCTTTAAAAAACCTCCCACACCTCCCCCTGAACCTGAAACATAA
AATGAATGCAATTGTTGTTGTTAACTTGTTTATTGCAGCTTATAATGGTTACAAATAAAGCAATAGCATC
ACAAATTTCACAAATAAAGCATTTTTTTCACTGCATTCTAGTTGTGGTTTGTCCAAACTCATCAATGTAT
CTTAACGCGTAAATTGTAAGCGTTAATATTTTGTTAAAATTCGCGTTAAATTTTTGTTAAATCAGCTCAT
TTTTTAACCAATAGGCCGAAATCGGCAAAATCCCTTATAAATCAAAAGAATAGACCGAGATAGGGT
[37 nt withheld, positions 3287-3323]
AAAGAACGTGGACTCCAACGTCAAAGG
[49 nt withheld, positions 3351-3399]
T
[91 nt withheld, positions 3401-3491]
G
[124 nt withheld, positions 3493-3616]
CAGGTGGCACTTTTCGGGGAAATGTGCGCGGAACCCCTATTTGTTTATTTTTCTAAATACATTCAAATAT
GTATCCGCTCATGAGACAATAACCCTGATAAATGCTTCAATAATATTGAAAAAGGAAGAGTCCTGAGGCG
GAAAGAACCAGCTGTGGAATGTGTGTCAGTTAGGGTGTGGAAAGTCCCCAGGCTCCCCAGCAGGCAGAAG
TATGCAAAGCATGCATCTCAATTAGTCAGCAACCAGGTGTGGAAAGTCCCCAGGCTCCCCAGCAGGCAGA
AGTATGCAAAGCATGCATCTCAATTAGTCAGCAACCATAGTCCCGCCCCTAACTCCGCCCATCCCGCCCC
TAACTCCGCCCAGTTCCGCCCATTCTCCGCCCCATGGCTGACTAATTTTTTTTATTTATGCAGAGGCCGA
GGCCGCCTCGGCCTCTGAGCTATTCCAGAAGTAGTGAGGAGGCTTTTTTGGAGGCCTAGGCTTTTGCAAA
GATCGATCAAGAGACAGGATGAGGATCGTTTCGCATGATTGAACAAGATGGATTGCACGCAGGTTCTCCG
GCCGCTTGGGTGGAGAGGCTATTCGGCTATGACTGGGCACAACAGACAATCGGCTGCTCTGATGCCGCCG
TGTTCCGGCTGTCAGCGCAGGGGCGCCCGGTTCTTTTTGTCAAGACCGACCTGTCCGGTGCCCTGAATGA
ACTGCAAGACGAGGCAGCGCGGCTATCGTGGCTGGCCACGACGGGCGTTCCTTGCGCAGCTGTGCTCGAC
GTTGTCACTGAAGCGGGAAGGGACTGGCTGCTATTGGGCGAAGTGCCGGGGCAGGATCTCCTGTCATCTC
ACCTTGCTCCTGCCGAGAAAGTATCCATCATGGCTGATGCAATGCGGCGGCTGCATACGCTTGATCCGGC
TACCTGCCCATTCGACCACCAAGCGAAACATCGCATCGAGCGAGCACGTACTCGGATGGAAGCCGGTCTT
GTCGATCAGGATGATCTGGACGAAGAGCATCAGGGGCTCGCGCCAGCCGAACTGTTCGCCAGGCTCAAGG
CGAGCATGCCCGACGGCGAGGATCTCGTCGTGACCCATGGCGATGCCTGCTTGCCGAATATCATGGTGGA
AAATGGCCGCTTTTCTGGATTCATCGACTGTGGCCGGCTGGGTGTGGCGGACCGCTATCAGGACATAGCG
TTGGCTACCCGTGATATTGCTGAAGAGCTTGGCGGCGAATGGGCTGACCGCTTCCTCGTGCTTTACGGTA
TCGCCGCTCCCGATTCGCAGCGCATCGCCTTCTATCGCCTTCTTGACGAGTTCTTCTGAGCGGGACTCTG
GGGTTCGAAATGACCGACCAAGCGACGCCCAACCTGCCATCACGAGATTTCGATTCCACCGCCGCCTTCT
ATGAAAGGTTGGGCTTCGGAATCGTTTTCCGGGACGCCGGCTGGATGATCCTCCAGCGCGGGGATCTCAT
GCTGGAGTTCTTCGCCCACCCTAGGGGGAGGCTAACTGAAACACGGAAGGAGACAATACCGGAAGGAACC
CGCGCTATGACGGCAATAAAAAGACAGAATAAAACGCACGGTGTTGGGTCGTTTGTTCATAAACGCGGGG
TTCGGTCCCAGGGCTGGCACTCTGTCGATACCCCACCGAGACCCCATTGGGGCCAATACGCCCGCGTTTC
TTCCTTTTCCCCACCCCACCCCCCAAGTTCGGGTGAAGGCCCAGGGCTCGCAGCCAACGTCGGGGCGGCA
GGCCCTGCCATAGCCTCAGGTTACTCATATATACTTTAGATTGATTTAAAACTTCATTTTTAATTTAAAA
GGATCTAGGTGAAGATCCTTTTTGATAATCTCATGACCAAAATCCCTTAACGTGAGTTTTCGTTCCACTG
AGCGTCAGACCCCGTAGAAAAGATCAAAGGATCTTCTTGAGATCCTTTTTTTCTGCGCGTAATCTGCTGC
TTGCAAACAAAAAAACCACCGCTACCAGCGGTGGTTTGTTTGCCGGATCAAGAGCTACCAACTCTTTTTC
CGAAGGTAACTGGCTTCAGCAGAGCGCAGATACCAAATACTGTTCTTCTAGTGTAGCCGTAGTTAGGCCA
CCACTTCAAGAACTCTGTAGCACCGCCTACATACCTCGCTCTGCTAATCCTGTTACCAGTGGCTGCTGCC
AGTGGCGATAAGTCGTGTCTTACCGGGTTGGACTCAAGACGATAGTTACCGGATAAGGCGCAGCGGTCGG
GCTGAACGGGGGGTTCGTGCACACAGCCCAGCTTGGAGCGAACGACCTACACCGAACTGAGATACCTACA
GCGTGAGCTATGAGAAAGCGCCACGCTTCCCGAAGGGAGAAAGGCGGACAGGTATCCGGTAAGCGGCAGG
GTCGGAACAGGAGAGCGCACGAGGGAGCTTCCAGGGGGAAACGCCTGGTATCTTTATAGTCCTGTCGGGT
TTCGCCACCTCTGACTTGAGCGTCGATTTTTGTGATGCTCGTCAGGGGGGCGGAGCCTATGGAAAAACGC
CAGCAACGCGGCCTTTTTACGGTTCCTGGCCTTTTGCTGGCCTTTTGCTCACATGTTCTTTCCTGCGTTA
TCCCCTGATTCTGTGGATAACCGTATTACCGCCATGCAT
Features (pLannotate 1.2.2; 18 found; start..end, strand, type, name):
     61..364     +  enhancer       CMV enhancer: human cytomegalovirus immediate early enhancer
    365..568     +  promoter       CMV promoter: human cytomegalovirus (CMV) immediate early promoter
    564..597     +  LTR            5' LTR (truncated) (fragment): truncated 5' long terminal repeat (LTR) from HIV-1
    613..631     +  promoter       T7 promoter: promoter for bacteriophage T7 RNA polymerase
    668..709     +  CDS            V5 tag: epitope tag from simian virus 5
    731..844     +  CDS            SBP: streptavidin-binding peptide selected from a peptide library; binds streptavidin with nanomolar affinity (Keefe et al., 2001)
    857..2869    +  CDS            GIGYF1 (fragment): GGYF1_HUMAN - Also known as CDS2, PERQ1. Experimental evidence at protein level: Swiss-Prot protein existence level 1. May act cooperatively with GRB10 to regulate tyrosine kinase receptor signaling. May increase IGF1 receptor phosphorylation under IGF1 stimulation as well as phosphorylation of IRS1 and SHC1 (By similarity). From Homo sapiens (Human).
   2873..2909    +  misc_feature   MCS (fragment): multiple cloning site
   2926..3010    +  CDS            large T antigen (fragment): large T antigen from SV40 (simian virus 40)
   3033..3154    +  polyA_signal   SV40 poly(A) signal: SV40 polyadenylation signal
   3188..3616    -  rep_origin     f1 ori (sequence partly withheld): f1 bacteriophage origin of replication; arrow indicates direction of (+) strand synthesis
   3643..3747    +  promoter       AmpR promoter: bla
   3749..4106    +  promoter       SV40 promoter: SV40 enhancer and early promoter
   4141..4935    +  CDS            NeoR/KanR: aminoglycoside phosphotransferase from Tn5; aph(3')-II (or nptII); confers resistance to neomycin, kanamycin, and G418 (Geneticin®)
   4956..5108    +  CDS            ble (fragment): BLE_KLEPN - Experimental evidence at protein level: Swiss-Prot protein existence level 1. Binding protein with a strong affinity to the bleomycin family of antibiotics. Binds to CL990; an antimitotic-antibiotic compound. From Klebsiella pneumoniae.
   5167..5214    +  polyA_signal   HSV TK poly(A) signal: herpes simplex virus thymidine kinase polyadenylation signal (Cole and Stacy, 1985)
   5305..5321    -  polyA_signal   bGH poly(A) signal (fragment): bovine growth hormone polyadenylation signal
   5543..6131    +  rep_origin     ori: high-copy-number ColE1/pMB1/pBR322/pUC origin of replication
