[The description below was written by a language model from this plasmid's Addgene catalogue record and pLannotate feature annotations shown in this document.]
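Description:
pT7-V5-SBP-C1-HsGIGYF1_1-671_AI is a 6,245 nt mammalian expression plasmid that encodes an N-terminal fragment (residues 1–671) of human GIGYF1, also known as PERQ1 or GYF1, carrying tandem amino-terminal tags. The catalogue lists the backbone as unknown. The annotated layout is a CMV enhancer/promoter cassette followed by an SV40 poly(A) signal, with an f1 ori, a dual-promoter NeoR/KanR unit and a pUC-type origin, an arrangement typical of "C1"-style mammalian vectors in which the tag precedes the insert. The high-copy ColE1/pUC origin supports propagation in E. coli under kanamycin selection. The aminoglycoside phosphotransferase gene is preceded by both a bacterial (bla) promoter and the SV40 enhancer/early promoter and is terminated by the HSV TK poly(A) signal, so it can also confer G418 resistance in mammalian cells.

In the expression cassette, the CMV immediate-early enhancer and promoter drive transcription in mammalian cells. A T7 promoter lies just downstream and could allow in vitro transcription with T7 RNA polymerase. The open reading frame begins with a V5 epitope tag and continues through a streptavidin-binding peptide (SBP) into the GIGYF1 fragment, followed by residual multiple cloning site sequence and the SV40 poly(A) signal. The V5 tag allows immunodetection, and SBP allows affinity capture on streptavidin resin, which makes the construct suited to pulldown and interaction assays. Several short annotations (HIV-1 LTR, large T antigen, ble and bGH poly(A) fragments) are probably incidental sequence matches rather than functional elements. The associated study concerns GIGYF–Me31B complex assembly in 4EHP-mediated translational repression. The meaning of the "AI" suffix is not stated in the record.
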