Addgene plasmid #148962: pT7-V5-SBP-C1-HsGIGYF1_1-671_AI
Purpose: Mammalian Expression of HsGIGYF1_1-671
Depositing lab: Elisa Izaurralde. Depositing organization: Max Planck Institute for Developmental Biology. Publication: Molecular basis for GIGYF-Me31B complex assembly in 4EHP-mediated translational repression. Peter D, Ruscica V, Bawankar P, Weber R, Helms S, Valkov E, Igreja C, Izaurralde E. Genes Dev. 2019 Oct 1;33(19-20):1355-1360. doi: 10.1101/gad.329219.119. Epub 2019 Aug 22. PubMed 31439631.
Backbone
  Vector backbone: Unknown
  Vector type: Mammalian Expression
Growth in bacteria
  Bacterial resistance: Kanamycin, 50 μg/mL
  Growth temperature: 37°C
  Growth strain: DH5alpha
  Copy number: High Copy
Gene/Insert
  Gene/Insert name: HsGIGYF1_1-671
  Species: H. sapiens (human)
  Entrez Gene: GIGYF1 (a.k.a. GYF1, PERQ1)
  Cloning method: Unknown
Terms and licenses: Academic/Nonprofit Terms; Industry Terms: Not Available to Industry
Depositor comments: sequence extracted from NCBI: NM_022574.4 or Uniprot.: O75420 Plasmids from this collection were made available to the research community and donated after the lab closed. Please note that the sequence provided by the depositing laboratory may be theoretical/predicted or based on Sanger sequencing results. There may be discrepancies between sequencing results obtained by Addgene and the depositor sequence. If an Addgene verified sequence is not available, please contact before placing your order to request that our lab fully sequence the plasmid.
How to cite: pT7-V5-SBP-C1-HsGIGYF1_1-671_AI was a gift from Elisa Izaurralde (Addgene plasmid # 148962 ; http://n2t.net/addgene:148962 ; RRID:Addgene_148962)
